>Addgene plasmid #104667 | pUG-UBC2 | depositor full sequence | sequence record 198496 | Full Sequence
GTGGCTCTTCAGTGGACGAAAGGGCCTCGTGATACGCCTATTTTTATAGGTTAATGTCATGATAATAATG
GTTTCTTAGACGTCAGGTGGCACTTTTCGGGGAAATGTGCGCGGAACCCCTATTTGTTTATTTTTCTAAA
TACATTCAAATATGTATCCGCTCATGAGACAATAACCCTGATAAATGCTTCAATAATATTGAAAAAGGAA
GAGTATGCGCTCACGCAACTGGTCCAGAACCTTGACCGAACGCAGCGGTGGTAACGGCGCAGTGGCGGTT
TTCATGGCTTGTTATGACTGTTTTTTTGGGGTACAGTCTATGCCTCGGGCATCCAAGCAGCAAGCGCGTT
ACGCCGTGGGTCGATGTTTGATGTTATGGAGCAGCAACGATGTTACGCAGCAGGGCAGTCGCCCTAAAAC
AAAGTTAAACATCATGAGGGAAGCGGTGATCGCCGAAGTATCGACTCAACTATCAGAGGTAGTTGGCGTC
ATCGAGCGCCATCTCGAACCGACGTTGCTGGCCGTACATTTGTACGGCTCCGCAGTGGATGGCGGCCTGA
AGCCACACAGCGATATTGATTTGCTGGTTACGGTGACCGTAAGGCTTGATGAAACAACGCGGCGAGCTTT
GATCAACGACCTTTTGGAAACTTCGGCTTCCCCTGGAGAGAGCGAGATTCTCCGCGCTGTAGAAGTCACC
ATTGTTGTGCACGACGACATCATTCCGTGGCGTTATCCAGCTAAGCGCGAACTGCAATTTGGAGAATGGC
AGCGCAATGACATTCTTGCAGGTATCTTCGAGCCAGCCACGATCGACATTGATCTGGCTATCTTGCTGAC
AAAAGCAAGAGAACATAGCGTTGCCTTGGTAGGTCCAGCGGCGGAGGAACTCTTTGATCCGGTTCCTGAA
CAGGATCTATTTGAGGCGCTAAATGAAACCTTAACGCTATGGAACTCGCCGCCCGACTGGGCTGGCGATG
AGCGAAATGTAGTGCTTACGTTGTCCCGCATTTGGTACAGCGCAGTAACCGGCAAAATCGCGCCGAAGGA
TGTCGCTGCCGACTGGGCAATGGAGCGCCTGCCGGCCCAGTATCAGCCCGTCATACTTGAAGCTAGACAG
GCTTATCTTGGACAAGAAGAAGATCGCTTGGCCTCGCGCGCAGATCAGTTGGAAGAATTTGTCCATTACG
TAAAAGGCGAGATCACCAAGGTAGTCGGCAAATAACTGTCAGACCAAGTTTACTCATATATACTTTAGAT
TGATTTAAAACTTCATTTTTAATTTAAAAGGATCTAGGTGAAGATCCTTTTTGATAATCTCATGACCAAA
ATCCCTTAACGTGAGTTTTCGTTCCACTGAGCGTCAGACCCCGTAGAAAAGATCAAAGGATCTTCTTGAG
ATCCTTTTTTTCTGCGCGTAATCTGCTGCTTGCAAACAAAAAAACCACCGCTACCAGCGGTGGTTTGTTT
GCCGGATCAAGAGCTACCAACTCTTTTTCCGAAGGTAACTGGCTTCAGCAGAGCGCAGATACCAAATACT
GTCCTTCTAGTGTAGCCGTAGTTAGGCCACCACTTCAAGAACTCTGTAGCACCGCCTACATACCTCGCTC
TGCTAATCCTGTTACCAGTGGCTGCTGCCAGTGGCGATAAGTCGTGTCTTACCGGGTTGGACTCAAGACG
ATAGTTACCGGATAAGGCGCAGCGGTCGGGCTGAACGGGGGGTTCGTGCACACAGCCCAGCTTGGAGCGA
ACGACCTACACCGAACTGAGATACCTACAGCGTGAGCTATGAGAAAGCGCCACGCTTCCCGAAGGGAGAA
AGGCGGACAGGTATCCGGTAAGCGGCAGGGTCGGAACAGGAGAGCGCACGAGGGAGCTTCCAGGGGGAAA
CGCCTGGTATCTTTATAGTCCTGTCGGGTTTCGCCACCTCTGACTTGAGCGTCGATTTTTGTGATGCTCG
TCAGGGGGGCGGAGCCTATGGAAAAACGCCAGCAACGCGGCCTTTTTACGGTTCCTGGCCTTTTGCTGGC
CTTTTGCTCACATGTTCTTTCCTGCGTTATCCCCTGATTCTGTGGATAACCGTATTACCGCCTTTGAGTG
AGCTGATACCGCTCGCCGCAGCCGAACGACCGAGCGCAGCGAGTCAGTGAGCGAGGAAGCGGAAGAGCGC
CCAATACGCAAACCGCCTCTCCCCGCGCGTTGGCCGATTCATTAATCACTCTGTGGTCTCAAATGTCGAC
TCCAGCGAGGAAGAGATTGATGAGGGATTTCAAGAGGTTGCAGCAAGACCCACCTGCAGGAATTAGTGGT
GCTCCACAAGACAACAATATCATGTTGTGGAATGCTGTTATATTCGGGCCTGATGATACCCCTTGGGATG
GAGGTACTTTCAAATTGTCACTGCAGTTTTCGGAAGATTATCCAAATAAACCACCAACAGTGCGGTTTGT
TTCACGGATGTTCCATCCAAACATTTATGCTGATGGGAGTATATGCTTGGACATTCTCCAAAACCAATGG
AGTCCAATATACGATGTCGCTGCTATACTAACCTCCATTCAGTCATTGCTATGTGATCCTAATCCGAATT
CTCCTGCAAATTCGGAAGCTGCACGAATGTTCAGTGAAAGCAAGCGCGAGTACAACAGAAGAGTCCGCGA
GGTTGTCGAACAAAGCTGGACTGCCGACTAGGCTTTGAGACCACGAA
Features (pLannotate 1.2.2; 7 found; start..end, strand, type, name):
    110..214     +  promoter       AmpR promoter: bla
    205..285     -  CDS            int (fragment): INT2_ECOLX - Protein inferred from homology: Swiss-Prot protein existence level 3. Putative integrase believed to be involved in the insertion of antibiotic resistance genes into plasmids and transposons. From Escherichia coli.
    371..427     +  CDS            GmR (fragment): gentamycin acetyltransferase; aacC1; confers resistance to gentamycin
    434..1222    +  CDS            aadA: S3AD_ECOLX - Experimental evidence at protein level: Swiss-Prot protein existence level 1. Mediates bacterial resistance to the antibiotics streptomycin and spectinomycin. From Escherichia coli.
   1396..1984    +  rep_origin     ori: high-copy-number ColE1/pMB1/pBR322/pUC origin of replication
   2167..2216    +  CDS            lacI (fragment): lac repressor; lacI; The lac repressor binds to the lac operator to inhibit transcription in E. coli. This inhibition can be relieved by adding lactose or isopropyl-β-D-thiogalactopyranoside (IPTG).
   2233..2688    +  CDS            UBC2: UBC2_ARATH - Experimental evidence at transcript level: Swiss-Prot protein existence level 2. Accepts the ubiquitin from the E1 complex and catalyzes its covalent attachment to other proteins. From Arabidopsis thaliana (Mouse-ear cress).
