>Addgene plasmid #104667 | pUG-UBC2 | addgene full sequence | sequence record 205772 | Addgene NGS Result
GACCTACACCGAACTGAGATACCTACAGCGTGAGCTATGAGAAAGCGCCACGCTTCCCGAAGGGAGAAAG
GCGGACAGGTATCCGGTAAGCGGCAGGGTCGGAACAGGAGAGCGCACGAGGGAGCTTCCAGGGGGAAACG
CCTGGTATCTTTATAGTCCTGTCGGGTTTCGCCACCTCTGACTTGAGCGTCGATTTTTGTGATGCTCGTC
AGGGGGGCGGAGCCTATGGAAAAACGCCAGCAACGCGGCCTTTTTACGGTTCCTGGCCTTTTGCTGGCCT
TTTGCTCACATGTTCTTTCCTGCGTTATCCCCTGATTCTGTGGATAACCGTATTACCGCCTTTGAGTGAG
CTGATACCGCTCGCCGCAGCCGAACGACCGAGCGCAGCGAGTCAGTGAGCGAGGAAGCGGAAGAGCGCCC
AATACGCAAACCGCCTCTCCCCGCGCGTTGGCCGATTCATTAATCACTCTGTGGTCTCAAATGTCGACTC
CAGCGAGGAAGAGATTGATGAGGGATTTCAAGAGGTTGCAGCAAGACCCACCTGCAGGAATTAGTGGTGC
TCCACAAGACAACAATATCATGTTGTGGAATGCTGTTATATTCGGGCCTGATGATACCCCTTGGGATGGA
GGTACTTTCAAATTGTCACTGCAGTTTTCGGAAGATTATCCAAATAAACCACCAACAGTGCGGTTTGTTT
CACGGATGTTCCATCCAAACATTTATGCTGATGGGAGTATATGCTTGGACATTCTCCAAAACCAATGGAG
TCCAATATACGATGTCGCTGCTATACTAACCTCCATTCAGTCATTGCTATGTGATCCTAATCCGAATTCT
CCTGCAAATTCGGAAGCTGCACGAATGTTCAGTGAAAGCAAGCGCGAGTACAACAGAAGAGTCCGCGAGG
TTGTCGAACAAAGCTGGACTGCCGACTAGGCTTTGAGACCACGAAGTGGCTCTTCAGTGGACGAAAGGGC
CTCGTGATACGCCTATTTTTATAGGTTAATGTCATGATAATAATGGTTTCTTAGACGTCAGGTGGCACTT
TTCGGGGAAATGTGCGCGGAACCCCTATTTGTTTATTTTTCTAAATACATTCAAATATGTATCCGCTCAT
GAGACAATAACCCTGATAAATGCTTCAATAATATTGAAAAAGGAAGAGTATGCGCTCACGCAACTGGTCC
AGAACCTTGACCGAACGCAGCGGTGGTAACGGCGCAGTGGCGGTTTTCATGGCTTGTTATGACTGTTTTT
TTTTGGGGTACAGTCTATGCCTCGGGCATCCAAGCAGCAAGCGCGTTACGCCGTGGGTCGATGTTTGATG
TTATGGAGCAGCAACGATGTTACGCAGCAGGGCAGTCGCCCTAAAACAAAGTTAAACATCATGAGGGAAG
CGGTGATCGCCGAAGTATCGACTCAACTATCAGAGGTAGTTGGCGTCATCGAGCGCCATCTCGAACCGAC
GTTGCTGGCCGTACATTTGTACGGCTCCGCAGTGGATGGCGGCCTGAAGCCACACAGCGATATTGATTTG
CTGGTTACGGTGACCGTAAGGCTTGATGAAACAACGCGGCGAGCTTTGATCAACGACCTTTTGGAAACTT
CGGCTTCCCCTGGAGAGAGCGAGATTCTCCGCGCTGTAGAAGTCACCATTGTTGTGCACGACGACATCAT
TCCGTGGCGTTATCCAGCTAAGCGCGAACTGCAATTTGGAGAATGGCAGCGCAATGACATTCTTGCAGGT
ATCTTCGAGCCAGCCACGATCGACATTGATCTGGCTATCTTGCTGACAAAAGCAAGAGAACATAGCGTTG
CCTTGGTAGGTCCAGCGGCGGAGGAACTCTTTGATCCGGTTCCTGAACAGGATCTATTTGAGGCGCTAAA
TGAAACCTTAACGCTATGGAACTCGCCGCCCGACTGGGCTGGCGATGAGCGAAATGTAGTGCTTACGTTG
TCCCGCATTTGGTACAGCGCAGTAACCGGCAAAATCGCGCCGAAGGATGTCGCTGCCGACTGGGCAATGG
AGCGCCTGCCGGCCCAGTATCAGCCCGTCATACTTGAAGCTAGACAGGCTTATCTTGGACAAGAAGAAGA
TCGCTTGGCCTCGCGCGCAGATCAGTTGGAAGAATTTGTCCATTACGTAAAAGGCGAGATCACCAAGGTA
GTCGGCAAATAACTGTCAGACCAAGTTTACTCATATATACTTTAGATTGATTTAAAACTTCATTTTTAAT
TTAAAAGGATCTAGGTGAAGATCCTTTTTGATAATCTCATGACCAAAATCCCTTAACGTGAGTTTTCGTT
CCACTGAGCGTCAGACCCCGTAGAAAAGATCAAAGGATCTTCTTGAGATCCTTTTTTTCTGCGCGTAATC
TGCTGCTTGCAAACAAAAAAACCACCGCTACCAGCGGTGGTTTGTTTGCCGGATCAAGAGCTACCAACTC
TTTTTCCGAAGGTAACTGGCTTCAGCAGAGCGCAGATACCAAATACTGTTCTTCTAGTGTAGCCGTAGTT
AGGCCACCACTTCAAGAACTCTGTAGCACCGCCTACATACCTCGCTCTGCTAATCCTGTTACCAGTGGCT
GCTGCCAGTGGCGATAAGTCGTGTCTTACCGGGTTGGACTCAAGACGATAGTTACCGGATAAGGCGCAGC
GGTCGGGCTGAACGGGGGGTTCGTGCACACAGCCCAGCTTGGAGCGAAC
Features (pLannotate 1.2.2; 7 found; start..end, strand, type, name):
    415..464     +  CDS            lacI (fragment): lac repressor; lacI; The lac repressor binds to the lac operator to inhibit transcription in E. coli. This inhibition can be relieved by adding lactose or isopropyl-β-D-thiogalactopyranoside (IPTG).
    481..936     +  CDS            UBC2: UBC2_ARATH - Experimental evidence at transcript level: Swiss-Prot protein existence level 2. Accepts the ubiquitin from the E1 complex and catalyzes its covalent attachment to other proteins. From Arabidopsis thaliana (Mouse-ear cress).
   1065..1169    +  promoter       AmpR promoter: bla
   1160..1240    -  CDS            int (fragment): INT2_ECOLX - Protein inferred from homology: Swiss-Prot protein existence level 3. Putative integrase believed to be involved in the insertion of antibiotic resistance genes into plasmids and transposons. From Escherichia coli.
   1328..1384    +  CDS            GmR (fragment): gentamycin acetyltransferase; aacC1; confers resistance to gentamycin
   1391..2179    +  CDS            aadA: S3AD_ECOLX - Experimental evidence at protein level: Swiss-Prot protein existence level 1. Mediates bacterial resistance to the antibiotics streptomycin and spectinomycin. From Escherichia coli.
   2353..232     +  rep_origin     ori (across the origin): high-copy-number ColE1/pMB1/pBR322/pUC origin of replication
