[The description below was written by a language model from this plasmid's Addgene catalogue record and pLannotate feature annotations shown in this document.]
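Description:
pUG-UBC2 is a small, high-copy cloning module from the UbiGate toolbox, a synthetic-biology parts collection for reconstituting and analysing ubiquitination. It is built on the pICH41308 backbone and is maintained in E. coli through a ColE1/pUC-type origin of replication. Selection is with spectinomycin, conferred by the aadA gene. The short integrase and gentamicin acetyltransferase fragments annotated upstream of aadA, together with a bla-type promoter, appear to be remnants of the resistance cassette's origin, and the small lacI fragment next to the insert is likewise backbone-derived rather than functional.

The payload is the coding sequence of Arabidopsis thaliana UBC2 (AT2G02760). This is a ubiquitin-conjugating (E2) enzyme that accepts ubiquitin from the E1 enzyme and catalyses its attachment to other proteins. The insert of about 460 bp was introduced using BpiI, a type IIS enzyme, and both BpiI sites were destroyed in the process. No promoter, terminator, tag or reporter is annotated around the coding sequence, so the plasmid serves as a storage and donor module rather than an expression construct. According to the depositor's note, the insert is released with BsaI and assembled into a Level 1 cloning vector, consistent with hierarchical Golden Gate/modular cloning, where it would be combined with regulatory and other parts. The record does not state which specific parts or downstream hosts are intended.

Two full-length sequence records are annotated, one from the depositor and one from repository sequencing. They differ by two nucleotides in length and in their start coordinate, but they show the same set and order of features.
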