Addgene plasmid #104667: pUG-UBC2
Purpose: Cloning Module
Depositing lab: Marco Trujillo. Depositing organization: Leibniz Institute of Plant Biochemistry (IPB). Publication: UbiGate: a synthetic biology toolbox to analyse ubiquitination. Kowarschik K, Hoehenwarter W, Marillonnet S, Trujillo M. New Phytol. 2018 Mar;217(4):1749-1763. doi: 10.1111/nph.14900. Epub 2017 Nov 30. PubMed 29194629.
Backbone
  Vector backbone: pICH41308
  Backbone manufacturer: self-made
  Backbone size w/o insert (bp): 2251
  Vector type: Synthetic Biology
Growth in bacteria
  Bacterial resistance: Spectinomycin, 50 μg/mL
  Growth temperature: 37°C
  Growth strain: DH5alpha
  Copy number: High Copy
Gene/Insert
  Gene/Insert name: AtUBC2 (alt name: AT2G02760)
  Species: A. thaliana (mustard weed)
  Insert size (bp): 464
  Entrez Gene: UBC2 (a.k.a. AT2G02760, ATUBC2, T20F6.10, T20F6_10, ubiquitin-conjugating enzyme 2, ubiquiting-conjugating enzyme 2)
  Cloning method: Restriction Enzyme; 5′ cloning site BpiI (destroyed during cloning); 3′ cloning site BpiI (destroyed during cloning)
  Sequencing primers: 5′ moclof, agcgaggaagcggaagagcg; 3′ moclor, gccacctgacgtctaagaaacc
Terms and licenses: Academic/Nonprofit Terms; Industry Terms: Not Available to Industry
Depositor comments: release insert with BsaI and clone to Level 1 cloning vector
How to cite: pUG-UBC2 was a gift from Marco Trujillo (Addgene plasmid # 104667 ; http://n2t.net/addgene:104667 ; RRID:Addgene_104667)
